>Addgene plasmid #235807 | pME_G_0_1-2_007_OC5'7 | addgene full sequence | sequence record 471432 | Addgene NGS Result
TTCAGTCAGTTGCTCAATGTACCTATAACCAGACCGTTCAGCTGGATATTACGGCCTTTTTAAAGACCGT
AAAGAAAAATAAGCACAAGTTTTATCCGGCCTTTATTCACATTCTTGCCCGCCTGATGAATGCTCATCCG
GAATTTCGTATGGCAATGAAAGACGGTGAGCTGGTGATATGGGATAGTGTTCACCCTTGTTACACCGTTT
TCCATGAGCAAACTGAAACGTTTTCATCACTCTGGAGTGAATACCACGACGATTTCCGGCAGTTTCTACA
CATATATTCGCAAGATGTGGCGTGTTACGGTGAAAACCTGGCCTATTTCCCTAAAGGGTTTATTGAGAAT
ATGTTTTTCGTATCAGCCAATCCCTGGGTGAGTTTCACCAGTTTTGATTTAAACGTGGCCAATATGGACA
ACTTCTTCGCCCCCGTTTTCACCATGGGCAAATATTATACGCAAGGCGACAAGGTGCTGATGCCGCTGGC
GATTCAGGTTCATCATGCCGTTTGTGATGGCTTCCATGTCGGCAGAATGCTTAATGAATTACAACAGTAC
TGCGACGAGTGGCAGGGCGGGGCGTAATTTGATATCGAGCTCGCTTGGACTCCTGTTGATAGATCCAGTA
ATGACCTCAGAACTCCATCTGGATTTGTTCAGAACGCTCGGTTGCCGCCGGGCGTTTTTTATTGGTGAGA
ATCCAAGCCTCGAGCTGTCAGACCAAGTTTACTCATATATACTTTAGATTGATTTAAAACTTCATTTTTA
ATTTAAAAGGATCTAGGTGAAGATCCTTTTTGATAATCTCATGACCAAAATCCCTTAACGTGAGTTTTCG
TTCCACTGAGCGTCAGACCCCGTAGAAAAGATCAAAGGATCTTCTTGAGATCCTTTTTTTCTGCGCGTAA
TCTGCTGCTTGCAAACAAAAAAACCACCGCTACCAGCGGTGGTTTGTTTGCCGGATCAAGAGCTACCAAC
TCTTTTTCCGAAGGTAACTGGCTTCAGCAGAGCGCAGATACCAAATACTGTTCTTCTAGTGTAGCCGTAG
TTAGGCCACCACTTCAAGAACTCTGTAGCACCGCCTACATACCTCGCTCTGCTAATCCTGTTACCAGTGG
CTGCTGCCAGTGGCGATAAGTCGTGTCTTACCGGGTTGGACTCAAGACGATAGTTACCGGATAAGGCGCA
GCGGTCGGGCTGAACGGGGGGTTCGTGCACACAGCCCAGCTTGGAGCGAACGACCTACACCGAACTGAGA
TACCTACAGCGTGAGCTATGAGAAAGCGCCACGCTTCCCGAAGGGAGAAAGGCGGACAGGTATCCGGTAA
GCGGCAGGGTCGGAACAGGAGAGCGCACGAGGGAGCTTCCAGGGGGAAACGCCTGGTATCTTTATAGTCC
TGTCGGGTTTCGCCACCTCTGACTTGAGCGTCGATTTTTGTGATGCTCGTCAGGGGGGCGGAGCCTGTGG
AAAAACGCCAGCAACGCGGCCTTTTTACGGTTCCTGGCCTTTTGCTGGCCTTTTGCTCACATGTTCTTTC
CTGCGTTATCCCCTGATTCTGTGGATAACCGTATTACCGCCTTTGAGTGAGCTGATACCGCTCGCCGCAG
CCGAACGACCGAGCGCAGCGAGTCAGTGAGCGAGGAAGCCTGCATAACGCGAAGTAATCTTTTCGGTTTT
AAAGAAAAAGGGCAGGGTGGTGACACCTTGCCCTTTTTTGCCGGACTGCAGCGGCCGCTACTAGTCGCGA
TGAGTGGTCTCAAGTATACCCGAGACGTGTTCGAGACCACTCATCGCTCTAGAAGCGGCCGCGAATTCCA
GAAATCATCCTTAGCGAAAGCTAAGGATTTTTTTTATCTGAAATTCTGCCTCGTGATACGCCTATTTTTA
TAGGTTAATGTCATGATAATAATGGTTTCTTAGACGTCAGGTGGCACTCGAGTTGATCGGGCACGTAAGA
GGTTCCAACTTTCACCATAATGAAATAAGATCACTACCGGGCGTATTTTTTGAGTTATCGAGATTTTCAG
GAGCTAAGGAAGCTAAAATGGAGAAAAAAATCACTGGATATACCACCGTTGATATATCCCAATGGCATCG
TAAAGAACATTTTGAGGCAT
Features (pLannotate 1.2.2; 8 found; start..end, strand, type, name):
    608..702     +  terminator     lambda t0 terminator: transcription terminator from phage lambda
    885..1473    +  rep_origin     ori: high-copy-number ColE1/pMB1/pBR322/pUC origin of replication
   1668..1725    -  terminator     his operon terminator: This putative transcriptin terminator from the E. coli his operon has a 2-bp deletion introduced during synthesis. Its efficiency has not been determined.
   1726..1745    -  misc_feature   BioBrick suffix: universal suffix for all parts
   1797..1818    -  misc_feature   BioBrick prefix: BioBrick prefix for parts that do not start with "ATG"
   1821..1864    +  terminator     bacterial terminator: putative bacterial transcription terminator
   1950..2047    +  promoter       cat promoter: promoter of the E. coli cat gene encoding chloramphenicol acetyltransferase
   2048..584     +  CDS            cat (across the origin): CAT_ECOLX - Experimental evidence at protein level: Swiss-Prot protein existence level 1. This enzyme is an effector of chloramphenicol resistance in bacteria. From Escherichia coli. This protein is used as a marker in many commonly used cloning vectors, such as pACYC184.
