[The description below was written by a language model from this plasmid's Addgene catalogue record and pLannotate feature annotations shown in this document.]
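Description:
pME_G_0_1-2_007_OC5'7 is a small level-0 part plasmid from a modular, Golden Gate-style cloning toolkit developed for synthetic biology in the chloroplast of Chlamydomonas. It is built on the pME_Cp_UAV_GFP acceptor backbone (about 2.1 kb) and is propagated in E. coli as a high-copy plasmid through a ColE1/pUC-type origin. Selection is by chloramphenicol, conferred by a cat gene driven by its native cat promoter. In the sequenced record this coding region spans the numbering origin of the circular map.

The payload is a synthetic 19 bp element, 5' Operon Connector 7, inserted by BsaI cloning that destroyed both recognition sites used for insertion. According to the record it occupies the M1 position of the assembly scheme and is used to construct operons, presumably serving as a defined junction that lets transcription units or coding sequences be linked into a polycistronic arrangement in later assembly steps. The record does not detail the exact overhangs or the assembly hierarchy. The backbone name suggests that the insert replaced a GFP dropout cassette, but no GFP feature is annotated and the record does not explicitly say this.

The connector itself is too short to be recognised by automated annotation. It lies in the region between the BioBrick prefix and suffix sequences, which mark the cloning site. This site is insulated from the rest of the plasmid by several transcription terminators: a his operon terminator, a putative bacterial terminator and the lambda t0 terminator downstream of cat. The plasmid carries no promoter, coding sequence or chloroplast homology region of its own. It functions purely as a storage and donor vector for a connector part.
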