Addgene plasmid #235807: pME_G_0_1-2_007_OC5'7
Purpose: 5' Operon Connector 7 in the M1 position used to construct operons
Depositing lab: Tobias Erb. Depositing organization: Max Planck Institute for Terrestrial Microbiology. Publication: A modular high-throughput approach for advancing synthetic biology in the chloroplast of Chlamydomonas. Inckemann RM, Chotel T, Burgis M, Brinkmann CK, Andreas L, Baumann J, Sharma P, Klose M, Barrett J, Ries F, Paczia N, Glatter T, Mackinder LCM, Willmund F, Erb TJ. Nat Plants. 2025 Nov;11(11):2332-2349. doi: 10.1038/s41477-025-02126-2. Epub 2025 Nov 3. PubMed 41184475.
Backbone
  Vector backbone: pME_Cp_UAV_GFP
  Backbone size w/o insert (bp): 2101
  Vector type: Synthetic Biology
Growth in bacteria
  Bacterial resistance: Chloramphenicol, 25 μg/mL
  Growth temperature: 37°C
  Growth strain: DH5alpha
  Copy number: High Copy
Gene/Insert
  Gene/Insert name: 5' Operon Connector 7
  Species: Synthetic
  Insert size (bp): 19
  Mutation: none
  Cloning method: Restriction Enzyme; 5′ cloning site BsaI (destroyed during cloning); 3′ cloning site BsaI (destroyed during cloning)
  Sequencing primers: 5′ CGTATCACGAGGCAGAATTTC; 3′ CCTGCATAACGCGAAGTAATC
Terms and licenses: Academic/Nonprofit Terms; Industry Terms: Not Available to Industry
Depositor comments: Please visit https://doi.org/10.1101/2024.05.08.593163 for bioRxiv preprint.
How to cite: pME_G_0_1-2_007_OC5'7 was a gift from Tobias Erb (Addgene plasmid # 235807 ; http://n2t.net/addgene:235807 ; RRID:Addgene_235807)
